>Addgene plasmid #237354 | HDM_RSV_B1_G_31AACTdel | addgene full sequence | sequence record 469315 | Addgene NGS Result
TTGAGATCCTTTTTTTCTGCGCGTAATCTGCTGCTTGCAAACAAAAAAACCACCGCTACCAGCGGTGGTT
TGTTTGCCGGATCAAGAGCTACCAACTCTTTTTCCGAAGGTAACTGGCTTCAGCAGAGCGCAGATACCAA
ATACTGTTCTTCTAGTGTAGCCGTAGTTAGGCCACCACTTCAAGAACTCTGTAGCACCGCCTACATACCT
CGCTCTGCTAATCCTGTTACCAGTGGCTGCTGCCAGTGGCGATAAGTCGTGTCTTACCGGGTTGGACTCA
AGACGATAGTTACCGGATAAGGCGCAGCGGTCGGGCTGAACGGGGGGTTCGTGCACACAGCCCAGCTTGG
AGCGAACGACCTACACCGAACTGAGATACCTACAGCGTGAGCTATGAGAAAGCGCCACGCTTCCCGAAGG
GAGAAAGGCGGACAGGTATCCGGTAAGCGGCAGGGTCGGAACAGGAGAGCGCACGAGGGAGCTTCCAGGG
GGAAACGCCTGGTATCTTTATAGTCCTGTCGGGTTTCGCCACCTCTGACTTGAGCGTCGATTTTTGTGAT
GCTCGTCAGGGGGGCGGAGCCTATGGAAAAACGCCAGCAACGGAGATGCGCCGCGTGCGGCTGCTGGAGA
TGGCGGACGCGATGGATATGTTCTGCCAAGGGTTGGTTTGCGCATTCACAGTTCTCCGCAAGAATTGATT
GGCTCCAATTCTTGGAGTGGTGAATCCGTTAGCGAGGTGCCGCCGGCTTCCATTCAGGTCGAGGTGGCCC
GGCTCCATGCACCGCGACGCAACGCGGGGAGGCAGACAAGGTATAGGGCGGCGCCTACAATCCATGCCAA
CCCGTTCCATGTGCTCGCCGAGGCGGCATAAATCGCCGTGACGATCAGCGGTCCAATGATCGAAGTTAGG
CTGGTAAGAGCCGCGAGCGATCCTTGAAGCTGTCCCTGATGGTCGTCATCTACCTGCCTGGACAGCATGG
CCTGCAACGCGGGCATCCCGATGCCGCCGGAAGCGAGAAGAATCATAATGGGGAAGGCCATCCAGCCTCG
CGTCGGGGAGCTTTTTGCAAAAGCCTAGGCCTCCAAAAAAGCCTCCTCACTACTTCTGGAATAGCTCAGA
GGCCGAGGCGGCCTCGGCCTCTGCATAAATAAAAAAAATTAGTCAGCCATGAGCTTGGCCCATTGCATAC
GTTGTATCCATATCATAATATGTACATTTATATTGGCTCATGTCCAACATTACCGCCATGTTGACATTGA
TTATTGACTAGTTATTAATAGTAATCAATTACGGGGTCATTAGTTCATAGCCCATATATGGAGTTCCGCG
TTACATAACTTACGGTAAATGGCCCGCCTGGCTGACCGCCCAACGACCCCCGCCCATTGACGTCAATAAT
GACGTATGTTCCCATAGTAACGCCAATAGGGACTTTCCATTGACGTCAATGGGTGGAGTATTTACGGTAA
ACTGCCCACTTGGCAGTACATCAAGTGTATCATATGCCAAGTACGCCCCCTATTGACGTCAATGACGGTA
AATGGCCCGCCTGGCATTATGCCCAGTACATGACCTTATGGGACTTTCCTACTTGGCAGTACATCTACGT
ATTAGTCATCGCTATTACCATGGTGATGCGGTTTTGGCAGTACATCAATGGGCGTGGATAGCGGTTTGAC
TCACGGGGATTTCCAAGTCTCCACCCCATTGACGTCAATGGGAGTTTGTTTTGGCACCAAAATCAACGGG
ACTTTCCAAAATGTCGTAACAACTCCGCCCCATTGACGCAAATGGGCGGTAGGCGTGTACGGTGGGAGGT
CTATATAAGCAGAGCTCGTTTAGTGAACCGTCAGATCGCCTGGAGACGCCATCCACGCTGTTTTGACCTC
CATAGAAGACACCGGGACCGATCCAGCCTCCCCTCGAAGCTGATCCTGAGAACTTCAGGGTGAGTCTATG
GGACCCTTGATGTTTTCTTTCCCCTTCTTTTCTATGGTTAAGTTCATGTCATAGGAAGGGGAGAAGTAAC
AGGGTACACATATTGACCAAATCAGGGTAATTTTGCATTTGTAATTTTAAAAAATGCTTTCTTCTTTTAA
TATACTTTTTTGTTTATCTTATTTCTAATACTTTCCCTAATCTCTTTCTTTCAGGGCAATAATGATACAA
TGTATCATGCCTCTTTGCACCATTCTAAAGAATAACAGTGATAATTTCTGGGTTAAGGCAATAGCAATAT
TTCTGCATATAAATATTTCTGCATATAAATTGTAACTGATGTAAGAGGTTTCATATTGCTAATAGCAGCT
ACAATCCAGCTACCATTCTGCTTTTATTTTATGGTTGGGATAAGGCTGGATTATTCTGAGTCCAAGCTAG
GCCCTTTTGCTAATCATGTTCATACCTCTTATCTTCCTCCCACAGCTCCTGGGCAACGTGCTGGTCTGTG
TGCTGGCCCATCACTTTGGCAAAGAATTCCGCGGGCGGCCGCGCCACCATGCTGAACCTGAAGTCTATCG
CCCAGATCGCCCTGAGCGTGCTGGCCATGATCATCAGCACCAGCCTGATCATCGCCGCCATCATCTTTAT
CATTAGCGCTAATCACAAGGTGACCCTGACAACCGTGACAGTCCAGACCATCAAGAACCATACAGAGAAG
AACATCACCACCTACCTGACCCAAGTGCCTCCAGAACGGGTGTCCAGCAGCAAGCAGCCTACAACCACAT
CTCCTATCCACACCAATTCTGCTACAACAAGCCCTAATACCAAGTCCGAGACACACCACACAACAGCCCA
GACCAAGGGCAGAACCACCACATCTACACAAACAAACAAGCCTAGCACCAAGCCCAGACTCAAAAACCCC
CCCAAGAAACCAAAGGACGATTACCACTTCGAGGTGTTCAACTTCGTGCCCTGCAGCATCTGCGGCAACA
ACCAGCTGTGCAAGAGCATCTGTAAAACCATCCCCAGCAACAAGCCTAAGAAGAAGCCTACAATTAAGCC
CACCAACAAACCTACCACCAAAACCACCAACAAGCGGGACCCCAAGACACCTGCCAAGACCACAAAGAAG
GAAACCACAACAAATCCTACCAAGAAACCAACCCTGACCACCACCGAGAGAGATACCAGCACCTCTCAGA
GCACCGTGCTGGACACCACCACACTGGAACACACCATCCAGCAGCAGTCTCTGCACAGCACCACCCCTGA
GAACACCCCTAACAGCACACAGACTCCTACCGCCAGCGAGCCTAGCACCTCCAACAGCACCCAGAACACA
CAGTCCCACGCCTGAAAGCTTATCGATACCGTCGACCTCGAGGGCCCAGATCTAATTCACCCCACCAGTG
CAGGCTGCCTATCAGAAAGTGGTGGCTGGTGTGGCTAATGCCCTGGCCCACAAGTATCACTAAGCTCGCT
TTCTTGCTGTCCAATTTCTATTAAAGGTTCCTTTGTTCCCTAAGTCCAACTACTAAACTGGGGGATATTA
TGAAGGGCCTTGAGCATCTGGATTCTGCCTAATAAAAAACATTTATTTTCATTGCAATGATGTATTTAAA
TTATTTCTGAATATTTTACTAAAAAGGGAATGTGGGAGGTCAGTGCATTTAAAACATAAAGAAATGAAGA
GCTAGTTCAAACCTTGGGAAAATACACTATATCTTAAACTCCATGAAAGAAGGTGAGGCTGCAAACAGCT
AATGCACATTGGCAACAGCCCCTGATGCCTATGCCTTATTCATCCCTCAGAAAAGGATTCAAGTAGAGGC
TTGATTTGGAGGTTAAAGTTTTGCTATGCTGTATTTTACATTACTTATTGTTTTAGCTGTCCTCATGAAT
GTCTTTTCACTACCCATTTGCTTATCCTGCATCTCTCAGCCTTGACTCCACTCAGTTCTCTTGCTTAGAG
ATACCACCTTTCCCCTGAAGTGTTCCTTCCATGTTTTACGGCGAGATGGTTTCTCCTCGCCTGGCCACTC
AGCCTTAGTTGTCTCTGTTGTCTTATAGAGGTCTACTTGAAGAAGGAAAAACAGGGGGCATGGTTTGACT
GTCCTGTGAGCCCTTCTTCCCTGCCTCCCCCACTCACAGTGACCCGGAATCCCTCGACATGGCAGTCTAG
ATCATTCTTGAAGACGAAAGGGCCTCGTGATACGCCTATTTTTATAGGTTAATGTCATGATAATAATGGT
TTCTTAGACGTCAGGTGGCACTTTTCGGGGAAATGTGCGCGGAACCCCTATTTGTTTATTTTTCTAAATA
CATTCAAATATGTATCCGCTCATGAGACAATAACCCTGATAAATGCTTCAATAATATTGAAAAAGGAAGA
GTATGAGTATTCAACATTTCCGTGTCGCCCTTATTCCCTTTTTTGCGGCATTTTGCCTTCCTGTTTTTGC
TCACCCAGAAACGCTGGTGAAAGTAAAAGATGCTGAAGATCAGTTGGGTGCACGAGTGGGTTACATCGAA
CTGGATCTCAACAGCGGTAAGATCCTTGAGAGTTTTCGCCCCGAAGAACGTTTTCCAATGATGAGCACTT
TTAAAGTTCTGCTATGTGGCGCGGTATTATCCCGTATTGACGCCGGGCAAGAGCAACTCGGTCGCCGCAT
ACACTATTCTCAGAATGACTTGGTTGAGTACTCACCAGTCACAGAAAAGCATCTTACGGATGGCATGACA
GTAAGAGAATTATGCAGTGCTGCCATAACCATGAGTGATAACACTGCGGCCAACTTACTTCTGACAACGA
TCGGAGGACCGAAGGAGCTAACCGCTTTTTTGCACAACATGGGGGATCATGTAACTCGCCTTGATCGTTG
GGAACCGGAGCTGAATGAAGCCATACCAAACGACGAGCGTGACACCACGATGCCTGTAGCAATGGCAACA
ACGTTGCGCAAACTATTAACTGGCGAACTACTTACTCTAGCTTCCCGGCAACAATTAATAGACTGGATGG
AGGCGGATAAAGTTGCAGGACCACTTCTGCGCTCGGCCCTTCCGGCTGGCTGGTTTATTGCTGATAAATC
TGGAGCCGGTGAGCGTGGGTCTCGCGGTATCATTGCAGCACTGGGGCCAGATGGTAAGCCCTCCCGTATC
GTAGTTATCTACACGACGGGGAGTCAGGCAACTATGGATGAACGAAATAGACAGATCGCTGAGATAGGTG
CCTCACTGATTAAGCATTGGTAACTGTCAGACCAAGTTTACTCATATATACTTTAGATTGATTTAAAACT
TCATTTTTAATTTAAAAGGATCTAGGTGAAGATCCTTTTTGATAATCTCATGACCAAAATCCCTTAACGT
GAGTTTTCGTTCCACTGAGCGTCAGACCCCGTAGAAAAGATCAAAGGATCTTC
Features (pLannotate 1.2.2; 13 found; start..end, strand, type, name):
      1..589     +  rep_origin     ori: high-copy-number ColE1/pMB1/pBR322/pUC origin of replication
    754..1055    -  CDS            TcR (fragment): tetracycline efflux protein; tet; confers resistance to tetracycline
   1078..1171    -  rep_origin     SV40 ori (fragment): SV40 origin of replication
   1253..1632    +  enhancer       CMV enhancer: human cytomegalovirus immediate early enhancer
   1633..1836    +  promoter       CMV promoter: human cytomegalovirus (CMV) immediate early promoter
   1950..2425    +  intron         β-globin intron: internally truncated intron from human β-globin
   2429..2479    +  CDS            HBB (fragment): HBB_COLGU - Experimental evidence at transcript level: Swiss-Prot protein existence level 2. Involved in oxygen transport from the lung to the various peripheral tissues. From Colobus guereza (Mantled guereza) (Eastern black-and-white colobus monkey).
   2502..3221    +  CDS            G (fragment): GLYC_HRSV1 - Experimental evidence at protein level: Swiss-Prot protein existence level 1. [Isoform Secreted glycoprotein G]: Helps the virus escape antibody-dependent restriction of replication by acting as an antigen decoy and by modulating the activity of leukocytes bearing Fc-gamma receptors. From Human respiratory syncytial virus B (strain 18537).
   3306..3334    +  misc_feature   MCS (fragment): pBluescript multiple cloning site
   3346..3420    +  CDS            HBB (fragment): HBB_PONPY - Experimental evidence at transcript level: Swiss-Prot protein existence level 2. Involved in oxygen transport from the lung to the various peripheral tissues. From Pongo pygmaeus (Bornean orangutan).
   3424..3818    +  polyA_signal   β-globin poly(A): human β-globin polyadenylation signal
   4238..4342    +  promoter       AmpR promoter: bla
   4343..5203    +  CDS            AmpR: β-lactamase; bla; confers resistance to ampicillin, carbenicillin, and related antibiotics
