[The description below was written by a language model from this plasmid's Addgene catalogue record and pLannotate feature annotations shown in this document.]
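Description:
HDM_RSV_B1_G_31AACTdel is a mammalian expression plasmid of about 5.4 kb, built on the HDM backbone, that expresses the attachment glycoprotein G of respiratory syncytial virus subtype B strain B1 (also referred to as BWV40167-85). It is maintained in E. coli at high copy through a ColE1/pUC-type origin and selected with ampicillin via the β-lactamase gene and its native promoter. The annotation also picks up short remnants of a tetracycline resistance gene and of the SV40 origin. Both are marked as fragments and appear to be backbone leftovers rather than working parts.

The G coding sequence is human codon optimized and carries a 31 amino acid deletion of the cytoplasmic tail. In G, a type II membrane protein, this tail lies at the N-terminus. The insert is driven by the human CMV immediate early enhancer and promoter. A truncated human β-globin intron sits upstream of the coding region, and a human β-globin polyadenylation signal follows it. The small HBB matches on either side of the insert are most likely β-globin exon sequence belonging to this intron and poly(A) cassette, not separate genes. The intron provides a splicing event that generally improves mRNA export and expression, and the poly(A) signal terminates and stabilises the transcript. No epitope tag, reporter or mammalian selection marker is annotated, so the plasmid suits transient transfection.

The stated purpose is simply expression of RSV B1 G. The associated publication concerns RSV F evolution and antibody and serum neutralization, which suggests the plasmid supplies G alongside F in neutralization-type assays, but the record does not spell out this use or the reason for the tail truncation.
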