Addgene plasmid #237354: HDM_RSV_B1_G_31AACTdel
Purpose: Expression plasmid for RSV B1 G
Depositing lab: Jesse Bloom. Depositing organization: Fred Hutchinson Cancer Center. Publication: RSV F evolution escapes some monoclonal antibodies but does not strongly erode neutralization by human polyclonal sera. Simonich CAL, McMahon TE, Ju X, Yu TC, Brunette N, Stevens-Ayers T, Boeckh MJ, King NP, Greninger AL, Bloom JD. J Virol. 2025 Jul 3:e0053125. doi: 10.1128/jvi.00531-25. PubMed 40607811.
Backbone
  Vector backbone: HDM
  Vector type: Mammalian Expression
Growth in bacteria
  Bacterial resistance: Ampicillin, 100 μg/mL
  Growth temperature: 37°C
  Growth strain: DH5alpha
  Copy number: High Copy
Gene/Insert
  Gene/Insert name: RSV B1 G human codon optimized from Genbank Accesion AF013254
  Species: RSV
  Mutation: 31 amino acid cytoplasmic tail deletion
  Promoter: CMV
  Cloning method: Restriction Enzyme; 5′ cloning site Unknown (unknown if destroyed)
Terms and licenses: Academic/Nonprofit Terms; Industry Terms: Not Available to Industry
Depositor comments: Strain also referred to as RSV BWV40167-85. Please visit https://doi.org/10.1101/2025.03.11.642476 for bioRxiv preprint.
How to cite: HDM_RSV_B1_G_31AACTdel was a gift from Jesse Bloom (Addgene plasmid # 237354 ; http://n2t.net/addgene:237354 ; RRID:Addgene_237354)
